Addgene plasmid #124839: SuperNova Green/ pRSETB
Purpose: bacterial expression of SuperNovaGreen, a green monomeric photosensitizing fluorescent protein
Depositing lab: Takeharu Nagai. Depositing organization: The University of Osaka. Publication: Green monomeric photosensitizing fluorescent protein for photo-inducible protein inactivation and cell ablation. Riani YD, Matsuda T, Takemoto K, Nagai T. BMC Biol. 2018 Apr 30;16(1):50. doi: 10.1186/s12915-018-0514-7. PubMed 29712573.
Backbone
  Vector backbone: pRSETb
  Backbone manufacturer: Invitrogen
  Backbone size w/o insert (bp): 2900
  Vector type: Bacterial Expression
Growth in bacteria
  Bacterial resistance: Ampicillin, 100 μg/mL
  Growth temperature: 37°C
  Growth strain: DH5alpha
  Copy number: High Copy
Gene/Insert
  Gene/Insert name: SuperNova Green (alt name: SNG)
  Species: Synthetic
  Insert size (bp): 700
  GenBank ID: MH135776
  Tag / fusion protein: No tag
Terms and licenses: Academic/Nonprofit Terms; Industry Terms: Not Available to Industry
How to cite: SuperNova Green/ pRSETB was a gift from Takeharu Nagai (Addgene plasmid # 124839 ; http://n2t.net/addgene:124839 ; RRID:Addgene_124839)
