[The description below was written by a language model from this plasmid's Addgene catalogue record and pLannotate feature annotations shown in this document.]
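Description:
SuperNova Green/ pRSETB is a bacterial expression plasmid built on the Invitrogen pRSETb backbone, carrying the coding sequence for SuperNova Green (SNG), a synthetic green monomeric photosensitizing fluorescent protein. The sequenced plasmid is about 3.6 kb. It is maintained at high copy in E. coli through a ColE1/pUC-type origin and selected with ampicillin via the β-lactamase gene and its own promoter. An f1 phage origin is also present, which in principle allows single-stranded DNA production.

Expression is driven by a T7 promoter followed by the efficient ribosome binding site from T7 gene 10, and transcription ends at a T7 terminator, so protein production requires a host that supplies T7 RNA polymerase. The roughly 720 bp open reading frame is annotated as SuperNova, the monomeric red variant of KillerRed; this reflects the close sequence relationship between SuperNova Green and its parent rather than a different insert. The catalogue entry lists no tag, but the feature table shows the standard pRSET N-terminal leader directly upstream of the insert: a short His-tag-containing fragment, the T7 gene 10 leader and the Xpress epitope with its enterokinase cleavage site. Whether these are translated in frame with the fluorescent protein cannot be confirmed from the record, though their arrangement is typical of pRSET fusions used for affinity purification. The small SET1, lacZα and lacI fragments are likely backbone remnants or incidental annotation matches with no functional role.

The plasmid is intended for producing recombinant SuperNova Green in bacteria. The associated work describes the protein as a tool for light-induced protein inactivation and cell ablation.
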