Features (pLannotate 1.2.2; 14 found; start..end, strand, type, name):
     20..38      +  promoter       T7 promoter: promoter for bacteriophage T7 RNA polymerase
     70..92      +  RBS            RBS: efficient ribosome binding site from bacteriophage T7 gene 10 (Olins and Rangwala, 1989)
    112..132     +  CDS            capTEV™ (fragment): composite tag for in vivo biotinylation, TEV protease cleavage, and 6xHis tagging
    133..165     +  CDS            T7 tag (gene 10 leader): leader peptide from bacteriophage T7 gene 10 promotes efficient translation in E. coli
    169..192     +  CDS            Xpress™ tag: Xpress™ epitope tag, including an enterokinase recognition and cleavage site
    202..921     +  CDS            SuperNova: monomeric variant of the photosensitizing red fluorescent protein KillerRed (Takemoto et al., 2013)
    941..990     +  CDS            SET1 (fragment): solubility-enhancement tag derived from T7 phage gene 10B
    998..1045    +  terminator     T7 terminator: transcription terminator for bacteriophage T7 RNA polymerase
   1071..1137    +  CDS            lacZα (fragment): LacZα fragment of β-galactosidase; lacZ fragment
   1142..1570    +  rep_origin     f1 ori (sequence partly withheld): f1 bacteriophage origin of replication; arrow indicates direction of (+) strand synthesis
   1623..1727    +  promoter       AmpR promoter: bla
   1728..2588    +  CDS            AmpR: β-lactamase; bla; confers resistance to ampicillin, carbenicillin, and related antibiotics
   2759..3347    +  rep_origin     ori: high-copy-number ColE1/pMB1/pBR322/pUC origin of replication
   3530..3583    +  CDS            lacI (fragment): lac repressor; lacI; The lac repressor binds to the lac operator to inhibit transcription in E. coli. This inhibition can be relieved by adding lactose or isopropyl-β-D-thiogalactopyranoside (IPTG).
>Addgene plasmid #124839 | SuperNova Green/ pRSETB | addgene full sequence | sequence record 243983 | Addgene NGS Result
GATCTCGATCCCGCGAAATTAATACGACTCACTATAGGGAGACCACAACGGTTTCCCTCTAGAAATAATT
TTGTTTAACTTTAAGAAGGAGATATACATATGCGGGGTTCTCATCATCATCATCATCATGGTATGGCTAG
CATGACTGGTGGACAGCAAATGGGTCGGGATCTGTACGACGATGACGATAAGGATCCCACCATGGGTTCA
GAGGTCGGCCCCGCCCTGTTCCAGAGCGACATGACCTTCAAAATCTTCATCGACGGCGAGGTGAACGGCC
AGAAGTTCACCATCGTGGCCGACGGCAGCAGCAAGTTCCCCCACGGCGACTTCAACGCCCACGCCGTGTG
CGAGACCGGCAAGCTGCCCATGAGCTGGAAGCCCATCTGCCACCTGATCCAGTGGGGCGAGCCCTTCTTC
GCCCGCTACCCCGACGGCATCAGCCATTTCGCCCAGGAGTGCTTCCCCGAGGGCCTGAGCATCGACCGCA
CCGTGCGCTTCGAGAACGACGGCACCATGACCAGCCACCACACCTACGAGCTGGACGACACCTGCGTGGT
GAGCCGCATCACCGTGAACTGCGACGGCTTCCAGCCCGACGGCCCCATCATGCGCGACCAGCTGGTGGAC
ATCCTGCCCAGCGAGACCCACATGTTCCCCCACGGCCCCAACGCCGTGCGCCAGACCGCCACCATCGGCT
TCACCACCGCCGACGGCGGCAAGATGATGGGCCACTTCGACAGCAAGATGACCTTCAACGGCAGCCGCGC
CATCGAGATCCCCGGCCCACACTTCGTGACCATCATCACCAAGCAGACGAGGGACACTAGCGACAAGCGC
GACCACGTGTGCCAGCGCGAGGTGGCCTACGCCCACAGCGTGCCCCGCATCACCAGCGCCATCGGTAGCG
ACGAGGATTAAGAATTCGAAGCTTGATCCGGCTGCTAACAAAGCCCGAAAGGAAGCTGAGTTGGCTGCTG
CCACCGCTGAGCAATAACTAGCATAACCCCTTGGGGCCTCTAAACGGGTCTTGAGGGGTTTTTTGCTGAA
AGGAGGAACTATATCCGGATCTGGCGTAATAGCGAAGAGGCCCGCACCGATCGCCCTTCCCAACAGTTGC
GCAGCCTGAATGGCGAATGGG
[124 nt withheld, positions 1142-1265]
C
[91 nt withheld, positions 1267-1357]
A
[49 nt withheld, positions 1359-1407]
CCTTTGACGTTGGAGTCCACGTTCTTT
[37 nt withheld, positions 1435-1471]
ACCCTATCTCGGTCTATTCTTTTGATTTATAAGGGATTTTGCCGATTTCGGCCTATTGGTTAAAAAATGA
GCTGATTTAACAAAAATTTAACGCGAATTTTAACAAAATATTAACGCTTACAATTTAGGTGGCACTTTTC
GGGGAAATGTGCGCGGAACCCCTATTTGTTTATTTTTCTAAATACATTCAAATATGTATCCGCTCATGAG
ACAATAACCCTGATAAATGCTTCAATAATATTGAAAAAGGAAGAGTATGAGTATTCAACATTTCCGTGTC
GCCCTTATTCCCTTTTTTGCGGCATTTTGCCTTCCTGTTTTTGCTCACCCAGAAACGCTGGTGAAAGTAA
AAGATGCTGAAGATCAGTTGGGTGCACGAGTGGGTTACATCGAACTGGATCTCAACAGCGGTAAGATCCT
TGAGAGTTTTCGCCCCGAAGAACGTTTTCCAATGATGAGCACTTTTAAAGTTCTGCTATGTGGCGCGGTA
TTATCCCGTATTGACGCCGGGCAAGAGCAACTCGGTCGCCGCATACACTATTCTCAGAATGACTTGGTTG
AGTACTCACCAGTCACAGAAAAGCATCTTACGGATGGCATGACAGTAAGAGAATTATGCAGTGCTGCCAT
AACCATGAGTGATAACACTGCGGCCAACTTACTTCTGACAACGATCGGAGGACCGAAGGAGCTAACCGCT
TTTTTGCACAACATGGGGGATCATGTAACTCGCCTTGATCGTTGGGAACCGGAGCTGAATGAAGCCATAC
CAAACGACGAGCGTGACACCACGATGCCTGTAGCAATGGCAACAACGTTGCGCAAACTATTAACTGGCGA
ACTACTTACTCTAGCTTCCCGGCAACAATTAATAGACTGGATGGAGGCGGATAAAGTTGCAGGACCACTT
CTGCGCTCGGCCCTTCCGGCTGGCTGGTTTATTGCTGATAAATCTGGAGCCGGTGAGCGTGGGTCTCGCG
GTATCATTGCAGCACTGGGGCCAGATGGTAAGCCCTCCCGTATCGTAGTTATCTACACGACGGGGAGTCA
GGCAACTATGGATGAACGAAATAGACAGATCGCTGAGATAGGTGCCTCACTGATTAAGCATTGGTAACTG
TCAGACCAAGTTTACTCATATATACTTTAGATTGATTTAAAACTTCATTTTTAATTTAAAAGGATCTAGG
TGAAGATCCTTTTTGATAATCTCATGACCAAAATCCCTTAACGTGAGTTTTCGTTCCACTGAGCGTCAGA
CCCCGTAGAAAAGATCAAAGGATCTTCTTGAGATCCTTTTTTTCTGCGCGTAATCTGCTGCTTGCAAACA
AAAAAACCACCGCTACCAGCGGTGGTTTGTTTGCCGGATCAAGAGCTACCAACTCTTTTTCCGAAGGTAA
CTGGCTTCAGCAGAGCGCAGATACCAAATACTGTTCTTCTAGTGTAGCCGTAGTTAGGCCACCACTTCAA
GAACTCTGTAGCACCGCCTACATACCTCGCTCTGCTAATCCTGTTACCAGTGGCTGCTGCCAGTGGCGAT
AAGTCGTGTCTTACCGGGTTGGACTCAAGACGATAGTTACCGGATAAGGCGCAGCGGTCGGGCTGAACGG
GGGGTTCGTGCACACAGCCCAGCTTGGAGCGAACGACCTACACCGAACTGAGATACCTACAGCGTGAGCT
ATGAGAAAGCGCCACGCTTCCCGAAGGGAGAAAGGCGGACAGGTATCCGGTAAGCGGCAGGGTCGGAACA
GGAGAGCGCACGAGGGAGCTTCCAGGGGGAAACGCCTGGTATCTTTATAGTCCTGTCGGGTTTCGCCACC
TCTGACTTGAGCGTCGATTTTTGTGATGCTCGTCAGGGGGGCGGAGCCTATGGAAAAACGCCAGCAACGC
GGCCTTTTTACGGTTCCTGGCCTTTTGCTGGCCTTTTGCTCACATGTTCTTTCCTGCGTTATCCCCTGAT
TCTGTGGATAACCGTATTACCGCCTTTGAGTGAGCTGATACCGCTCGCCGCAGCCGAACGACCGAGCGCA
GCGAGTCAGTGAGCGAGGAAGCGGAAGAGCGCCCAATACGCAAACCGCCTCTCCCCGCGCGTTGGCCGAT
TCATTAATGCAG
