>Addgene plasmid #124839 | SuperNova Green/ pRSETB | depositor partial sequence | sequence record 238417 | an insert between BamHI and EcoRI sites in pRSETB
ATGGGTTCAGAGGTCGGCCCCGCCCTGTTCCAGAGCGACATGACCTTCAAAATCTTCATCGACGGCGAGG
TGAACGGCCAGAAGTTCACCATCGTGGCCGACGGCAGCAGCAAGTTCCCCCACGGCGACTTCAACGCCCA
CGCCGTGTGCGAGACCGGCAAGCTGCCCATGAGCTGGAAGCCCATCTGCCACCTGATCCAGTGGGGCGAG
CCCTTCTTCGCCCGCTACCCCGACGGCATCAGCCATTTCGCCCAGGAGTGCTTCCCCGAGGGCCTGAGCA
TCGACCGCACCGTGCGCTTCGAGAACGACGGCACCATGACCAGCCACCACACCTACGAGCTGGACGACAC
CTGCGTGGTGAGCCGCATCACCGTGAACTGCGACGGCTTCCAGCCCGACGGCCCCATCATGCGCGACCAG
CTGGTGGACATCCTGCCCAGCGAGACCCACATGTTCCCCCACGGCCCCAACGCCGTGCGCCAGACCGCCA
CCATCGGCTTCACCACCGCCGACGGCGGCAAGATGATGGGCCACTTCGACAGCAAGATGACCTTCAACGG
CAGCCGCGCCATCGAGATCCCCGGCCCACACTTCGTGACCATCATCACCAAGCAGACGAGGGACACTAGC
GACAAGCGCGACCACGTGTGCCAGCGCGAGGTGGCCTACGCCCACAGCGTGCCCCGCATCACCAGCGCCA
TCGGTAGCGACGAGGATTAA
